Addgene plasmid #219088: SFFV-KLRG1-Brd 119
Purpose: Transcription factor KLRG1 with a specific barcode assigned.
Depositing lab: Filipe Pereira. Depositing organization: Center for Neuroscience and Cell Biology, University of Coimbra. Publication: A combinatorial transcription factor screening platform for immune cell reprogramming. Kurochkin I, Altman AR, Caiado I, Pertiga-Cabral D, Halitzki E, Minaeva M, Zimmermannova O, Henriques-Oliveira L, Klein D, Nair M, Oliveira D, Cajal LR, Knittel R, Feick C, Ringner M, Martin M, Cirovic B, Pires CF, Rosa FF, Sitnicka E, Theis FJ, Pereira CF. Cell Syst. 2026 Jan 21;17(1):101457. doi: 10.1016/j.cels.2025.101457. Epub 2026 Jan 14. PubMed 41539305.
Backbone
  Vector backbone: SFFV-MCS
  Backbone size w/o insert (bp): 6638
  Vector type: Lentiviral
Growth in bacteria
  Bacterial resistance: Ampicillin, 100 μg/mL
  Growth temperature: 37°C
  Growth strain: NEB Stable
  Copy number: High Copy
Gene/Insert
  Gene/Insert name: KLRG1
  Species: H. sapiens (human)
  Insert size (bp): 588
  Entrez Gene: KLRG1 (a.k.a. 2F1, MAFA, MAFA-L, CLEC15A, MAFA-2F1, MGC13600, MAFA-LIKE)
  Promoter: The spleen focus-forming virus (SFFV) promoter
  Cloning method: Restriction Enzyme; 5′ cloning site Bsp119I (not destroyed); 3′ cloning site BstHI (not destroyed)
Terms and licenses: Academic/Nonprofit Terms; Industry Terms: Not Available to Industry
Depositor comments: Barcode sequence cloned into XbaI restriction site. Design of plasmid is as follows: SFFV-[TF sequence]-WPRE-[Barcode sequence].
How to cite: SFFV-KLRG1-Brd 119 was a gift from Filipe Pereira (Addgene plasmid # 219088 ; http://n2t.net/addgene:219088 ; RRID:Addgene_219088)
