[The description below was written by a language model from this plasmid's Addgene catalogue record and pLannotate feature annotations shown in this document.]
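Description:
SFFV-KLRG1-Brd 119 is a third-generation-style, self-inactivating HIV-1 lentiviral transfer plasmid built on the SFFV-MCS backbone and carrying the human KLRG1 open reading frame together with a construct-specific DNA barcode. In bacteria it is maintained through a high-copy ColE1/pUC-type origin and selected with ampicillin via the β-lactamase gene. The backbone also retains pBluescript-derived remnants (f1 origin, lacZα and lac promoter/operator fragments, T3 and T7 promoters) that play no role in the viral cassette. No mammalian selection marker or fluorescent reporter appears in the feature table.

The viral genome is transcribed from a chimeric RSV promoter fused to a truncated 5′ LTR, making packaging Tat-independent. It contains the Ψ packaging signal with a gag fragment, the RRE for Rev-dependent nuclear export, and the cPPT/CTS to aid nuclear import. Downstream, the spleen focus-forming virus LTR promoter, which is strongly active in haematopoietic cells, drives KLRG1, cloned between flanking multiple-cloning-site fragments. A WPRE follows to enhance transcript stability and expression. According to the depositor, the barcode sits after the WPRE at an XbaI site, upstream of the ΔU3 3′ LTR, so it would be included in the expressed transcript; it is not annotated as a separate feature. An SV40 poly(A) signal and SV40 origin lie outside the LTRs.

The plasmid belongs to a barcoded library for combinatorial factor screening in immune cell reprogramming, where barcodes identify which factors were delivered to a cell. The record calls KLRG1 a transcription factor, but the annotation describes it as an inhibitory, cadherin-binding lectin-like receptor of NK and T cells.
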