Features (pLannotate 1.2.2; 29 found; start..end, strand, type, name):
     94..112     -  promoter       T7 promoter: promoter for bacteriophage T7 RNA polymerase
    120..275     +  CDS            lacZα (fragment): LacZα fragment of β-galactosidase; lacZ fragment
    280..708     +  rep_origin     f1 ori (sequence partly withheld): f1 bacteriophage origin of replication; arrow indicates direction of (+) strand synthesis
    761..865     +  promoter       AmpR promoter: bla
    866..1726    +  CDS            AmpR: β-lactamase; bla; confers resistance to ampicillin, carbenicillin, and related antibiotics
   1897..2485    +  rep_origin     ori: high-copy-number ColE1/pMB1/pBR322/pUC origin of replication
   2668..2760    +  CDS            lacI (fragment): lac repressor; lacI; The lac repressor binds to the lac operator to inhibit transcription in E. coli. This inhibition can be relieved by adding lactose or isopropyl-β-D-thiogalactopyranoside (IPTG).
   2773..2794    +  protein_bind   CAP binding site: CAP binding activates transcription in the presence of cAMP. E. coli catabolite activator protein
   2809..2839    +  promoter       lac promoter: promoter for the E. coli lac operon
   2847..2863    +  protein_bind   lac operator: The lac repressor binds to the lac operator to inhibit transcription in E. coli. This inhibition can be relieved by adding lactose or isopropyl-β-D-thiogalactopyranoside (IPTG). lac repressor encoded by lacI
   2908..2926    +  promoter       T3 promoter: promoter for bacteriophage T3 RNA polymerase
   2954..3180    +  promoter       RSV promoter: Rous sarcoma virus enhancer/promoter
   3181..3361    +  LTR            5' LTR (truncated): truncated 5' long terminal repeat (LTR) from HIV-1
   3408..3533    +  misc_feature   HIV-1 Ψ: packaging signal of human immunodeficiency virus type 1
   3517..3880    +  CDS            HIV-1 gag (fragment): gag protein from human immunodeficiency virus 1; gag
   4026..4259    +  misc_feature   RRE: The Rev response element (RRE) of HIV-1 allows for Rev-dependent mRNA export from the nucleus to the cytoplasm.
   4636..4736    +  CDS            Rev (fragment): human immunodeficiency virus 1 (HIV-1) Rev protein; rev; enhances nuclear export of unspliced and incompletely spliced viral mRNAs
   4755..4872    +  misc_feature   cPPT/CTS: central polypurine tract and central termination sequence of HIV-1
   4906..5307    +  promoter       SFFV promoter: spleen focus-forming virus long terminal repeat (LTR) promoter
   5317..5340    +  misc_feature   MCS (fragment): pBluescript multiple cloning site
   5365..5949    +  CDS            KLRG1: KLRG1_HUMAN - Also known as CLEC15A, MAFA, MAFAL. Experimental evidence at protein level: Swiss-Prot protein existence level 1. Plays an inhibitory role on natural killer (NK) cells and T- cell functions upon binding to their non-MHC ligands. May mediate missing self recognition by binding to a highly conserved site on classical cadherins, enabling it to monitor expression of E- cadherin/CDH1, N-cadherin/CDH2 and R-cadherin/CDH4 on target cells. From Homo sapiens (Human).
   5960..5985    +  misc_feature   MCS (fragment): pBluescript multiple cloning site
   5985..6044    +  CDS            S (fragment): HBSAG_WHV6 - Experimental evidence at transcript level: Swiss-Prot protein existence level 2. The middle envelope protein plays an important role in the budding of the virion. It is involved in the induction of budding in a nucleocapsid independent way. In this process the majority of envelope proteins bud to form subviral lipoprotein particles of 22 nm of diameter that do not contain a nucleocapsid (By similarity). From Woodchuck hepatitis B virus (isolate w64/pWS23) (WHV).
   6176..6579    +  misc_feature   WPRE: woodchuck hepatitis virus posttranscriptional regulatory element
   6637..6696    +  CDS            nef (fragment): NEF_HV1Z2 - Experimental evidence at protein level: Swiss-Prot protein existence level 1. Extracellular Nef protein targets CD4(+) T-lymphocytes for apoptosis by interacting with CXCR4 surface receptors. From Human immunodeficiency virus type 1 group M subtype D (isolate Z2/CDC-Z34) (HIV-1).
   6698..6931    +  LTR            3' LTR (ΔU3): self-inactivating 3' long terminal repeat (LTR) from HIV-1
   7003..7124    +  polyA_signal   SV40 poly(A) signal: SV40 polyadenylation signal
   7143..7164    +  rep_origin     SV40 ori (fragment): SV40 origin of replication
   7164..73      +  rep_origin     SV40 ori (across the origin): SV40 origin of replication
>Addgene plasmid #219088 | SFFV-KLRG1-Brd 119 | addgene full sequence | sequence record 448909 | Addgene NGS Result
ATTTATGCAGAGGCCGAGGCCGCCTCGGCCTCTGAGCTATTCCAGAAGTAGTGAGGAGGCTTTTTTGGAG
GCCTAGGGACGTACCCAATTCGCCCTATAGTGAGTCGTATTACGCGCGCTCACTGGCCGTCGTTTTACAA
CGTCGTGACTGGGAAAACCCTGGCGTTACCCAACTTAATCGCCTTGCAGCACATCCCCCTTTCGCCAGCT
GGCGTAATAGCGAAGAGGCCCGCACCGATCGCCCTTCCCAACAGTTGCGCAGCCTGAATGGCGAATGGG
[124 nt withheld, positions 280-403]
C
[91 nt withheld, positions 405-495]
A
[49 nt withheld, positions 497-545]
CCTTTGACGTTGGAGTCCACGTTCTTT
[37 nt withheld, positions 573-609]
ACCCTATCTCGGTCTATTCTTTTGATTTATAAGGGATTTTGCCGATTTCGGCCTATTGGTTAAAAAATGA
GCTGATTTAACAAAAATTTAACGCGAATTTTAACAAAATATTAACGCTTACAATTTAGGTGGCACTTTTC
GGGGAAATGTGCGCGGAACCCCTATTTGTTTATTTTTCTAAATACATTCAAATATGTATCCGCTCATGAG
ACAATAACCCTGATAAATGCTTCAATAATATTGAAAAAGGAAGAGTATGAGTATTCAACATTTCCGTGTC
GCCCTTATTCCCTTTTTTGCGGCATTTTGCCTTCCTGTTTTTGCTCACCCAGAAACGCTGGTGAAAGTAA
AAGATGCTGAAGATCAGTTGGGTGCACGAGTGGGTTACATCGAACTGGATCTCAACAGCGGTAAGATCCT
TGAGAGTTTTCGCCCCGAAGAACGTTTTCCAATGATGAGCACTTTTAAAGTTCTGCTATGTGGCGCGGTA
TTATCCCGTATTGACGCCGGGCAAGAGCAACTCGGTCGCCGCATACACTATTCTCAGAATGACTTGGTTG
AGTACTCACCAGTCACAGAAAAGCATCTTACGGATGGCATGACAGTAAGAGAATTATGCAGTGCTGCCAT
AACCATGAGTGATAACACTGCGGCCAACTTACTTCTGACAACGATCGGAGGACCGAAGGAGCTAACCGCT
TTTTTGCACAACATGGGGGATCATGTAACTCGCCTTGATCGTTGGGAACCGGAGCTGAATGAAGCCATAC
CAAACGACGAGCGTGACACCACGATGCCTGTAGCAATGGCAACAACGTTGCGCAAACTATTAACTGGCGA
ACTACTTACTCTAGCTTCCCGGCAACAATTAATAGACTGGATGGAGGCGGATAAAGTTGCAGGACCACTT
CTGCGCTCGGCCCTTCCGGCTGGCTGGTTTATTGCTGATAAATCTGGAGCCGGTGAGCGTGGGTCTCGCG
GTATCATTGCAGCACTGGGGCCAGATGGTAAGCCCTCCCGTATCGTAGTTATCTACACGACGGGGAGTCA
GGCAACTATGGATGAACGAAATAGACAGATCGCTGAGATAGGTGCCTCACTGATTAAGCATTGGTAACTG
TCAGACCAAGTTTACTCATATATACTTTAGATTGATTTAAAACTTCATTTTTAATTTAAAAGGATCTAGG
TGAAGATCCTTTTTGATAATCTCATGACCAAAATCCCTTAACGTGAGTTTTCGTTCCACTGAGCGTCAGA
CCCCGTAGAAAAGATCAAAGGATCTTCTTGAGATCCTTTTTTTCTGCGCGTAATCTGCTGCTTGCAAACA
AAAAAACCACCGCTACCAGCGGTGGTTTGTTTGCCGGATCAAGAGCTACCAACTCTTTTTCCGAAGGTAA
CTGGCTTCAGCAGAGCGCAGATACCAAATACTGTTCTTCTAGTGTAGCCGTAGTTAGGCCACCACTTCAA
GAACTCTGTAGCACCGCCTACATACCTCGCTCTGCTAATCCTGTTACCAGTGGCTGCTGCCAGTGGCGAT
AAGTCGTGTCTTACCGGGTTGGACTCAAGACGATAGTTACCGGATAAGGCGCAGCGGTCGGGCTGAACGG
GGGGTTCGTGCACACAGCCCAGCTTGGAGCGAACGACCTACACCGAACTGAGATACCTACAGCGTGAGCT
ATGAGAAAGCGCCACGCTTCCCGAAGGGAGAAAGGCGGACAGGTATCCGGTAAGCGGCAGGGTCGGAACA
GGAGAGCGCACGAGGGAGCTTCCAGGGGGAAACGCCTGGTATCTTTATAGTCCTGTCGGGTTTCGCCACC
TCTGACTTGAGCGTCGATTTTTGTGATGCTCGTCAGGGGGGCGGAGCCTATGGAAAAACGCCAGCAACGC
GGCCTTTTTACGGTTCCTGGCCTTTTGCTGGCCTTTTGCTCACATGTTCTTTCCTGCGTTATCCCCTGAT
TCTGTGGATAACCGTATTACCGCCTTTGAGTGAGCTGATACCGCTCGCCGCAGCCGAACGACCGAGCGCA
GCGAGTCAGTGAGCGAGGAAGCGGAAGAGCGCCCAATACGCAAACCGCCTCTCCCCGCGCGTTGGCCGAT
TCATTAATGCAGCTGGCACGACAGGTTTCCCGACTGGAAAGCGGGCAGTGAGCGCAACGCAATTAATGTG
AGTTAGCTCACTCATTAGGCACCCCAGGCTTTACACTTTATGCTTCCGGCTCGTATGTTGTGTGGAATTG
TGAGCGGATAACAATTTCACACAGGAAACAGCTATGACCATGATTACGCCAAGCGCGCAATTAACCCTCA
CTAAAGGGAACAAAAGCTGGAGCTGCAAGCTTAATGTAGTCTTATGCAATACTCTTGTAGTCTTGCAACA
TGGTAACGATGAGTTAGCAACATGCCTTACAAGGAGAGAAAAAGCACCGTGCATGCCGATTGGTGGAAGT
AAGGTGGTACGATCGTGCCTTATTAGGAAGGCAACAGACGGGTCTGACATGGATTGGACGAACCACTGAA
TTGCCGCATTGCAGAGATATTGTATTTAAGTGCCTAGCTCGATACATAAACGGGTCTCTCTGGTTAGACC
AGATCTGAGCCTGGGAGCTCTCTGGCTAACTAGGGAACCCACTGCTTAAGCCTCAATAAAGCTTGCCTTG
AGTGCTTCAAGTAGTGTGTGCCCGTCTGTTGTGTGACTCTGGTAACTAGAGATCCCTCAGACCCTTTTAG
TCAGTGTGGAAAATCTCTAGCAGTGGCGCCCGAACAGGGACTTGAAAGCGAAAGGGAAACCAGAGGAGCT
CTCTCGACGCAGGACTCGGCTTGCTGAAGCGCGCACGGCAAGAGGCGAGGGGCGGCGACTGGTGAGTACG
CCAAAAATTTTGACTAGCGGAGGCTAGAAGGAGAGAGATGGGTGCGAGAGCGTCAGTATTAAGCGGGGGA
GAATTAGATCGCGATGGGAAAAAATTCGGTTAAGGCCAGGGGGAAAGAAAAAATATAAATTAAAACATAT
AGTATGGGCAAGCAGGGAGCTAGAACGATTCGCAGTTAATCCTGGCCTGTTAGAAACATCAGAAGGCTGT
AGACAAATACTGGGACAGCTACAACCATCCCTTCAGACAGGATCAGAAGAACTTAGATCATTATATAATA
CAGTAGCAACCCTCTATTGTGTGCATCAAAGGATAGAGATAAAAGACACCAAGGAAGCTTTAGACAAGAT
AGAGGAAGAGCAAAACAAAAGTAAGACCACCGCACAGCAAGCGGCCGCTGATCTTCAGACCTGGAGGAGG
AGATATGAGGGACAATTGGAGAAGTGAATTATATAAATATAAAGTAGTAAAAATTGAACCATTAGGAGTA
GCACCCACCAAGGCAAAGAGAAGAGTGGTGCAGAGAGAAAAAAGAGCAGTGGGAATAGGAGCTTTGTTCC
TTGGGTTCTTGGGAGCAGCAGGAAGCACTATGGGCGCAGCGTCAATGACGCTGACGGTACAGGCCAGACA
ATTATTGTCTGGTATAGTGCAGCAGCAGAACAATTTGCTGAGGGCTATTGAGGCGCAACAGCATCTGTTG
CAACTCACAGTCTGGGGCATCAAGCAGCTCCAGGCAAGAATCCTGGCTGTGGAAAGATACCTAAAGGATC
AACAGCTCCTGGGGATTTGGGGTTGCTCTGGAAAACTCATTTGCACCACTGCTGTGCCTTGGAATGCTAG
TTGGAGTAATAAATCTCTGGAACAGATTTGGAATCACACGACCTGGATGGAGTGGGACAGAGAAATTAAC
AATTACACAAGCTTAATACACTCCTTAATTGAAGAATCGCAAAACCAGCAAGAAAAGAATGAACAAGAAT
TATTGGAATTAGATAAATGGGCAAGTTTGTGGAATTGGTTTAACATAACAAATTGGCTGTGGTATATAAA
ATTATTCATAATGATAGTAGGAGGCTTGGTAGGTTTAAGAATAGTTTTTGCTGTACTTTCTATAGTGAAT
AGAGTTAGGCAGGGATATTCACCATTATCGTTTCAGACCCACCTCCCAACCCCGAGGGGACCCGACAGGC
CCGAAGGAATAGAAGAAGAAGGTGGAGAGAGAGACAGAGACAGATCCATTCGATTAGTGAACGGATCTCG
ACGGTATCGGTTAACTTTTAAAAGAAAAGGGGGGATTGGGGGGTACAGTGCAGGGGAAAGAATAGTAGAC
ATAATAGCAACAGACATACAAACTAAAGAATTACAAAAACAAATTACAAAAATTCAAAATTTTATCGATC
ACGAGACTAGCCTCGAGCTGGCTGCAGTAACGCCATTTTGCAAGGCATGGAAAAATACCAAACCAAGAAT
AGAGAAGTTCAGATCAAGGGCGGGTACATGAAAATAGCTAACGTTGGGCCAAACAGGATATCTGCGGTGA
GCAGTTTCGGCCCCGGCCCGGGGCCAAGAACAGATGGTCACCGCAGTTTCGGCCCCGGCCCGAGGCCAAG
AACAGATGGTCCCCAGATATGGCCCAACCCTCAGCAGTTTCTTAAGACCCATCAGATGTTTCCAGGCTCC
CCCAAGGACCTGAAATGACCCTGCGCCTTATTTGAATTAACCAATCAGCCTGCTTCTCGCTTCTGTTCGC
GCGCTTCTGCTTCCCGAGCTCTATAAAAGAGCTCACAACCCCTCACTCGGCGCGCCAGTCCTCCGACAGA
CTGAGTCGGCCGGTCGAATCAAGCTTATCGATACCGTCGACGGATCCGCTAGCCCGCGGTTCGAAATGAC
TGACAGTGTTATTTATTCCATGTTAGAGTTGCCTACGGCAACCCAAGCCCAGAATGACTATGGACCACAG
CAAAAATCTTCCTCTTCCAGGCCTTCTTGTTCTTGCCTTGTGGCAATAGCTTTGGGGCTTCTGACTGCAG
TTCTTCTGAGTGTGCTGCTATACCAGTGGATCCTGTGCCAGGGCTCCAACTACTCCACTTGTGCCAGCTG
TCCTAGCTGCCCAGACCGCTGGATGAAATATGGTAACCATTGTTATTATTTCTCAGTGGAGGAAAAGGAC
TGGAATTCTAGTCTGGAATTCTGCCTAGCCAGAGACTCACACCTCCTTGTGATAACGGACAATCAGGAAA
TGAGCCTGCTCCAAGTTTTCCTCAGTGAGGCCTTTTGCTGGATTGGTCTGAGGAACAATTCTGGCTGGAG
GTGGGAAGATGGATCACCTCTAAACTTCTCAAGGATTTCTTCTAATAGCTTTGTGCAGACATGCGGTGCC
ATCAACAAAAATGGTCTTCAAGCCTCAAGCTGTGAAGTTCCTTTACACTGGGTGTGTAAGAAGTGTCCCT
TTGCAGATCAAGCTTTATTCTGAACCGGTCGGATCCCCCGGGCTGCAGGAATTCGAGCATCTTACCGCCA
TTTATTCCCATATTTGTTCTGTTTTTCTTGATTTGGGTATACATTTAAATGTTAATAAAACAAAATGGTG
GGGCAATCATTTACATTTTTAGGGATATGTAATTACTAGTTCAGGTGTATTGCCACAAGACAAACATGTT
AAGAAACTTTCCCGTTATTTACGCTCTGTTCCTGTTAATCAACCTCTGGATTACAAAATTTGTGAAAGAT
TGACTGATATTCTTAACTATGTTGCTCCTTTTACGCTGTGTGGATATGCTGCTTTAATGCCTCTGTATCA
TGCTATTGCTTCCCGTACGGCTTTCGTTTTCTCCTCCTTGTATAAATCCTGGTTGCTGTCTCTTTATGAG
GAGTTGTGGCCCGTTGTCCGTCAACGTGGCGTGGTGTGCTCTGTGTTTGCTGACGCAACCCCCACTGGCT
GGGGCATTGCCACCACCTGTCAACTCCTTTCTGGGACTTTCGCTTTCCCCCTCCCGATCGCCACGGCAGA
ACTCATCGCCGCCTGCCTTGCCCGCTGCTGGACAGGGGCTAGGTTGCTGGGCACTGATAATTCCGTGGTG
TTGTCGGGGAAGCTGACGTCCTTTGCAATTCGATATCAAGCTGTACCTTCTAGATGTACAGTCACTGTAG
CGCTTCTAGACCAATGACTTACAAGGCAGCTGTAGATCTTAGCCACTTTTTAAAAGAAAAGGGGGGACTG
GAAGGGCTAATTCACTCCCAACGAAGACAAGATCTGCTTTTTGCTTGTACTGGGTCTCTCTGGTTAGACC
AGATCTGAGCCTGGGAGCTCTCTGGCTAACTAGGGAACCCACTGCTTAAGCCTCAATAAAGCTTGCCTTG
AGTGCTTCAAGTAGTGTGTGCCCGTCTGTTGTGTGACTCTGGTAACTAGAGATCCCTCAGACCCTTTTAG
TCAGTGTGGAAAATCTCTAGCAGTAGTAGTTCATGTCATCTTATTATTCAGTATTTATAACTTGCAAAGA
AATGAATATCAGAGAGTGAGAGGAACTTGTTTATTGCAGCTTATAATGGTTACAAATAAAGCAATAGCAT
CACAAATTTCACAAATAAAGCATTTTTTTCACTGCATTCTAGTTGTGGTTTGTCCAAACTCATCAATGTA
TCTTATCATGTCTGGCTCTAGCTATCCCGCCCCTAACTCCGCCCATCCCGCCCCTAACTCCGCCCAGTTC
CGCCCATTCTCCGCCCCATGGCTGACTAATTTTTTTT
