>Addgene plasmid #219088 | SFFV-KLRG1-Brd 119 | depositor partial sequence | sequence record 427744 | TF ORF
ATGACTGACAGTGTTATTTATTCCATGTTAGAGTTGCCTACGGCAACCCAAGCCCAGAATGACTATGGAC
CACAGCAAAAATCTTCCTCTTCCAGGCCTTCTTGTTCTTGCCTTGTGGCAATAGCTTTGGGGCTTCTGAC
TGCAGTTCTTCTGAGTGTGCTGCTATACCAGTGGATCCTGTGCCAGGGCTCCAACTACTCCACTTGTGCC
AGCTGTCCTAGCTGCCCAGACCGCTGGATGAAATATGGTAACCATTGTTATTATTTCTCAGTGGAGGAAA
AGGACTGGAATTCTAGTCTGGAATTCTGCCTAGCCAGAGACTCACACCTCCTTGTGATAACGGACAATCA
GGAAATGAGCCTGCTCCAAGTTTTCCTCAGTGAGGCCTTTTGCTGGATTGGTCTGAGGAACAATTCTGGC
TGGAGGTGGGAAGATGGATCACCTCTAAACTTCTCAAGGATTTCTTCTAATAGCTTTGTGCAGACATGCG
GTGCCATCAACAAAAATGGTCTTCAAGCCTCAAGCTGTGAAGTTCCTTTACACTGGGTGTGTAAGAAGTG
TCCCTTTGCAGATCAAGCTTTATTCTGA
