>Addgene plasmid #219088 | SFFV-KLRG1-Brd 119 | depositor partial sequence | sequence record 427745 | Barcode sequence
TGTACAGTCACTGTAGCGCT
